Addgene plasmid #160235: 1025
Purpose: FlightN-TetR(OFF)-VP16-Sv40-attB
Depositing lab: Omar Akbari. Depositing organization: University of California, San Diego (UCSD). Publication: Spatial control of gene expression in flies using bacterially derived binary transactivation systems. Gamez S, Vesga LC, Mendez-Sanchez SC, Akbari OS. Insect Mol Biol. 2021 Oct;30(5):461-471. doi: 10.1111/imb.12717. Epub 2021 May 24. PubMed 33963794.
Backbone
  Vector backbone: attB
  Backbone size w/o insert (bp): 7600
  Total vector size (bp): 9726
  Vector type: Insect Expression
Growth in bacteria
  Bacterial resistance: Ampicillin, 100 μg/mL
  Growth temperature: 37°C
  Growth strain: DH5alpha
  Copy number: High Copy
Gene/Insert 1
  Gene/Insert name: Tetracycline repressor (alt name: TetR)
  Insert size (bp): 624
  Tag / fusion protein: VP16 (C terminal on insert)
  Cloning method: Gateway Cloning
  Sequencing primers: 5′ Unknown
Gene/Insert 2
  Gene/Insert name: Flightin promoter (alt name: Fln)
  Species: D. melanogaster (fly)
  Insert size (bp): 572
  Cloning method: Gateway Cloning
  Sequencing primers: 5′ Unknown
Terms and licenses: Academic/Nonprofit Terms; Industry Terms: Not Available to Industry
How to cite: 1025 was a gift from Omar Akbari (Addgene plasmid # 160235 ; http://n2t.net/addgene:160235 ; RRID:Addgene_160235)
