[The description below was written by a language model from this plasmid's Addgene catalogue record and pLannotate feature annotations shown in this document.]
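Description:
Plasmid 1025 is an insect expression and transgenesis vector for Drosophila melanogaster, built on an attB backbone of roughly 9.7 kb. It is propagated in E. coli through a high-copy ColE1/pUC-type origin with ampicillin selection (AmpR under its own bla promoter). It also retains pBluescript-like cloning-vector remnants: an f1 origin, lacZα and lacI fragments, the lac promoter/operator, and flanking T7 and T3 promoters. For fly work, it carries a φC31 integrase attB site for site-specific integration into a genomic attP docking site. A mini-white gene serves as the eye-colour marker for identifying transformants. A single loxP site lies just downstream of mini-white.

The payload is a tetracycline-controlled transactivator driver. The E. coli Tet repressor (TetR) coding sequence is fused at its C terminus to the herpes simplex virus VP16 activation domain, giving a "Tet-OFF" type activator. This class of activator binds tet operator sequences and activates transcription in the absence of tetracycline-class drugs. Expression is recorded as being driven by a 572 bp promoter fragment from the Drosophila Flightin (Fln) gene. The automated feature table does not annotate this promoter, although an unannotated gap lies between loxP and tetR where it would be expected. The transcript is completed by an SV40 3′ region containing the small t intron and the SV40 polyadenylation signal. The small t and large T antigen "CDS" hits, including the NLS, appear to be incidental annotations of that terminator fragment.

According to the associated publication title, the construct belongs to a set of bacterially derived binary transactivation systems for spatial control of gene expression in flies. It would act as the driver line, to be paired with a tet operator-controlled responder transgene.
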