Features (pLannotate 1.2.2; 22 found; start..end, strand, type, name):
     28..456     -  rep_origin     f1 ori (sequence partly withheld): f1 bacteriophage origin of replication; arrow indicates direction of (+) strand synthesis
    461..618     -  CDS            lacZα (fragment): LacZα fragment of β-galactosidase; lacZ fragment
    621..639     +  promoter       T7 promoter: promoter for bacteriophage T7 RNA polymerase
    664..4783    +  gene           mini-white: white; This modified version of the white gene lacks part of the first intron.
   4790..4823    -  protein_bind   loxP: Cre-mediated recombination occurs in the 8-bp core sequence (GCATACAT). Cre recombinase
   5456..6073    +  CDS            tetR: TETR2_ECOLX - Experimental evidence at protein level: Swiss-Prot protein existence level 1. TetR is the repressor of the tetracycline resistance element; its N-terminal region forms a helix-turn-helix structure and binds DNA. Binding of tetracycline to TetR reduces the repressor affinity for the tetracycline resistance gene (tetA) promoter operator sites. From Escherichia coli.
   6230..6463    +  CDS            VP16 AD: transcriptional activation domain of herpes simplex virus protein VP16 (Triezenberg et al., 1988; Cousens et al., 1989); UL48
   6464..6538    +  CDS            small t antigen (fragment): SV40 (simian virus 40) small t antigen
   6540..6605    +  intron         small t intron: SV40 (simian virus 40) small t antigen intron
   6735..6755    +  CDS            SV40 NLS: nuclear localization signal of SV40 (simian virus 40) large T antigen
   6762..6896    +  CDS            LT_POVHA (fragment): Protein inferred from homology: Swiss-Prot protein existence level 3. Isoform large T antigen is a key early protein essential for both driving viral replication and inducing cellular transformation. Plays a role in viral genome replication by driving entry of quiescent cells into the cell cycle and by autoregulating the synthesis of viral early mRNA. Displays highly oncogenic activities by corrupting the host cellular checkpoint mechanisms that guard cell division and the transcription, replication, and repair of DNA. Participates in the modulation of cellular gene expression preceeding viral
   6921..7004    +  CDS            large T antigen (fragment): large T antigen from SV40 (simian virus 40)
   7027..7148    +  polyA_signal   SV40 poly(A) signal: SV40 polyadenylation signal
   7231..7300    +  protein_bind   attB: attB site for the φC31 integrase (Groth et al., 2000) phage φC31 integrase
   7519..7537    -  promoter       T3 promoter: promoter for bacteriophage T3 RNA polymerase
   7582..7598    -  protein_bind   lac operator: The lac repressor binds to the lac operator to inhibit transcription in E. coli. This inhibition can be relieved by adding lactose or isopropyl-β-D-thiogalactopyranoside (IPTG). lac repressor encoded by lacI
   7606..7636    -  promoter       lac promoter: promoter for the E. coli lac operon
   7651..7672    -  protein_bind   CAP binding site: CAP binding activates transcription in the presence of cAMP. E. coli catabolite activator protein
   7685..7777    -  CDS            lacI (fragment): lac repressor; lacI; The lac repressor binds to the lac operator to inhibit transcription in E. coli. This inhibition can be relieved by adding lactose or isopropyl-β-D-thiogalactopyranoside (IPTG).
   7960..8548    -  rep_origin     ori: high-copy-number ColE1/pMB1/pBR322/pUC origin of replication
   8719..9579    -  CDS            AmpR: β-lactamase; bla; confers resistance to ampicillin, carbenicillin, and related antibiotics
   9580..9684    -  promoter       AmpR promoter: bla
>Addgene plasmid #160235 | 1025 | addgene full sequence | sequence record 315976 | Addgene NGS Result
AAATTGTAAGCGTTAATATTTTGTTAAAATTCGCGTTAAATTTTTGTTAAATCAGCTCATTTTTTAACCA
ATAGGCCGAAATCGGCAAAATCCCTTATAAATCAAAAGAATAGACCGAGATAGGGT
[37 nt withheld, positions 127-163]
AAAGAACGTGGACTCCAACGTCAAAGG
[49 nt withheld, positions 191-239]
T
[91 nt withheld, positions 241-331]
G
[124 nt withheld, positions 333-456]
CCCATTCGCCATTCAGGCTGCGCAACTGTTGGGAAGGGCGATCGGTGCGGGCCTCTTCGCTATTACGCCA
GCTGGCGAAAGGGGGATGTGCTGCAAGGCGATTAAGTTGGGTAACGCCAGGGTTTTCCCAGTCACGACGT
TGTAAAACGACGGCCAGTGAATTGTAATACGACTCACTATAGGGCGAATTGGGTACGTACCGGGCCCCTA
GTATGTATGTAAGTTAATAAAACCCATTTTTGCGGAAAGTAGATAAAAAAAACATTTTTTTTTTTTACTG
CACTGGATATCATTGAACTTATCTGATCAGTTTTAAATTTACTTCGATCCAAGGGTATTTGATGTACCAG
GTTCTTTCGATTACCTCTCACTCAAAATGACATTCCACTCAAAGTCAGCGCTGTTTGCCTCCTTCTCTGT
CCACAGAAATATCGCCGTCTCTTTCGCCGCTGCGTCCGCTATCTCTTTCGCCACCGTTTGTAGCGTTACG
TAGCGTCAATGTCCGCCTTCAGTTGCATTTTGTCAGCGGTTTCGTGACGAAGCTCCAAGCGGTTTACGCC
ATCAATTAAACACAAAGTGCTGTGCCAAAACTCCTCTCGCTTCTTATTTTTGTTTGTTTTTTGAGTGATT
GGGGTGGTGATTGGTTTTGGGTGGGTAAGCAGGGGAAAGTGTGAAAAATCCCGGCAATGGGCCAAGAGGA
TCAGGAGCTATTAATTCGCGGAGGCAGCAAACACCCATCTGCCGAGCATCTGAACAATGTGAGTAGTACA
TGTGCATACATCTTAAGTTCACTTGATCTATAGGAACTGCGATTGCAACATCAAATTGTCTGCGGCGTGA
GAACTGCGACCCACAAAAATCCCAAACCGCAATTGCACAAACAAATAGTGACACGAAACAGATTATTCTG
GTAGCTGTTCTCGCTATATAAGACAATTTTTGAGATCATATCATGATCAAGACATCTAAAGGCATTCATT
TTCGACTATATTCTTTTTTACAAAAAATATAACAACCAGATATTTTAAGCTGATCCTAGATGCACAAAAA
ATAAATAAAAGTATAAACCTACTTCGTAGGATACTTCGGGGTACTTTTTGTTCGGGGTTAGATGAGCATA
ACGCTTGTAGTTGATATTTGAGATCCCCTATCATTGCAGGGTGACAGCGGAGCGGCTTCGCAGAGCTGCA
TTAACCAGGGCTTCGGGCAGGCCAAAAACTACGGCACGCTCCGGCCACCCAGTCCGCCGGAGGACTCCGG
TTCAGGGAGCGGCCAACTAGCCGAGAACCTCACCTATGCCTGGCACAATATGGACATCTTTGGGGCGGTC
AATCAGCCGGGCTCCGGATGGCGGCAGCTGGTCAACCGGACACGCGGACTATTCTGCAACGAGCGACACA
TACCGGCGCCCAGGAAACATTTGCTCAAGAACGGTGAGTTTCTATTCGCAGTCGGCTGATCTGTGTGAAA
TCTTAATAAAGGGTCCAATTACCAATTTGAAACTCAGTTTGCGGCGTGGCCTATCCGGGCGAACTTTTGG
CCGTGATGGGCAGTTCCGGTGCCGGAAAGACGACCCTGCTGAATGCCCTTGCCTTTCGATCGCCGCAGGG
CATCCAAGTATCGCCATCCGGGATGCGACTGCTCAATGGCCAACCTGTGGACGCCAAGGAGATGCAGGCC
AGGTGCGCCTATGTCCAGCAGGATGACCTCTTTATCGGCTCCCTAACGGCCAGGGAACACCTGATTTTCC
AAGCCATGGTGCGGATGCCACGACATCTGACCTATCGGCAGCGAGTGGCCCGCGTGGATCAGGTGATCCA
GGAGCTTTCGCTCAGCAAATGTCAGCACACGATCATCGGTGTGCCCGGCAGGGTGAAAGGTCTGTCCGGC
GGAGAAAGGAAGCGTCTGGCATTCGCCTCCGAGGCTCTAACCGATCCGCCGCTTCTGATCTGCGATGAGC
CCACCTCCGGACTGGACTCCTTTACCGCCCACAGCGTCGTCCAGGTGCTGAAGAAGCTGTCGCAGAAGGG
CAAGACCGTCATCCTGACCATTCATCAGCCGTCTTCCGAGCTGTTTGAGCTCTTTGACAAGATCCTTCTG
ATGGCCGAGGGCAGGGTAGCTTTCTTGGGCACTCCCAGCGAAGCCGTCGACTTCTTTTCCTAGTGAGTTC
GATGTGTTTATTAAGGGTATCTAGTATTACATAACATCTCAACTCCTATCCAGCGTGGGTGCCCAGTGTC
CTACCAACTACAATCCGGCGGACTTTTACGTACAGGTGTTGGCCGTTGTGCCCGGACGGGAGATCGAGTC
CCGTGATCGGATCGCCAAGATATGCGACAATTTTGCCATTAGCAAAGTAGCCCGGGATATGGAGCAGTTG
TTGGCCACCAAAAATCTGGAGAAGCCACTGGAGCAGCCGGAGAATGGGTACACCTACAAGGCCACCTGGT
TCATGCAGTTCCGGGCGGTCCTGTGGCGATCCTGGCTGTCGGTGCTCAAGGAACCACTCCTCGTAAAAGT
GCGACTTATTCAGACAACGGTGAGTGGTTCCAGTGGAAACAAATGATATAACGCTTACAATTCTTGGAAA
CAAATTCGCTAGATTTTAGATAGAATTGCCTGATTCCACACCCTTCTTAGTTTTTTTCAATGAGATGTAT
AGTTTATAGTTTTGCAGAAGATAAATAAATTTCATTTAACTCGCGAATATTAATGAGATGCGAGTAACAT
TTTAATTTGCAGATGGTTGCCATCTTGATTGGCCTCATCTTTTTGGGCCAACAACTCACGCAAGTGGGTG
TGATGAATATCAACGGAGCCATCTTCCTCTTCCTGACCAACATGACCTTTCAAAACGTCTTTGCCACGAT
AAATGTAAGTCATGTTTAGAATACATTTGCATTTCAATAATTTACTAACTTTCTAATGAATCGATTCGAT
TTAGGTGTTCACCTCAGAGCTGCCAGTTTTTATGAGGGAGGCCCGAAGTCGACTTTATCGCTGTGACACA
TACTTTCTGGGCAAAACGATTGCCGAATTGCCGCTTTTTCTCACAGTGCCACTGGTCTTCACGGCGATTG
CCTATCCGATGATCGGACTGCGGGCCGGAGTGCTGCACTTCTTCAACTGCCTGGCGCTGGTCACTCTGGT
GGCCAATGTGTCAACGTCCTTCGGATATCTAATATCCTGCGCCAGCTCCTCGACCTCGATGGCGCTGTCT
GTGGGTCCGCCGGTTATCATACCATTCCTGCTCTTTGGCGGCTTCTTCTTGAACTCGGGCTCGGTGCCAG
TATACCTCAAATGGTTGTCGTACCTCTCATGGTTCCGTTACGCCAACGAGGGTCTGCTGATTAACCAATG
GGCGGACGTGGAGCCGGGCGAAATTAGCTGCACATCGTCGAACACCACGTGCCCCAGTTCGGGCAAGGTC
ATCCTGGAGACGCTTAACTTCTCCGCCGCCGATCTGCCGCTGGACTACGTGGGTCTGGCCATTCTCATCG
TGAGCTTCCGGGTGCTCGCATATCTGGCTCTAAGACTTCGGGCCCGACGCAAGGAGTAGCCGACATATAT
CCGAAATAACTGCTTGTTTTTTTTTTTTACCATTATTACCATCGTGTTTACTGTTTATTGCCCCCTCAAA
AAGCTAATGTAATTATATTTGTGCCAATAAAAACAAGATATGACCTATAGAATACAAGTATTTCCCCTTC
GAACATCCCCACAAGTAGACTTTGGATTTGTCTTCTAACCAAAAGACTTACACACCTGCATACCTTACAT
CAAAAACTCGTTTATCGCTACATAAAACACCGGGATATATTTTTTATATACATACTTTTCAAATCGCGCG
CCCTCTTCATAATTCACCTCCACCACACCACGTTTCGTAGTTGCTCTTTCGCTGTCTCCCACCCGCTCTC
CGCAACACATTCACCTTTTGTTCGACGACCTTGGAGCGACTGTCGTTAGTTCCGCGCGATTCGGTTCGCT
CAAATGGTTCCGAGTGGTTCATTTCGTCTCAATAGAAATTAGTAATAAATATTTGTATGTACAATTTATT
TGCTCCAATATATTTGTATATATTTCCCTCACAGCTATATTTATTCTAATTTAATATTATGACTTTTTAA
GGTAATTTTTTGTGACCTGTTCGGAGTGATTAGCGTTACAATTTGAACTGAAAGTGACATCCAGTGTTTG
TTCCTTGTGTAGATGCATCTCAAAAAAATGGTGGGCATAATAGTGTTGTTTATATATATCAAAAATAACA
ACTATAATAATAAGAATACATTTAATTTAGAAAATGCTTGGATTTCACTGGAACTAGGCTAGCATAACTT
CGTATAATGTATGCTATACGAAGTTATGCTAGCGGATCCGGGAATTGGGAATTGGGCAATATTTAAATGG
CGGTCTAGACGTTCCCGTGATAGAGTAACGGTTCCTTTTTAAATAATTAAAATTCTTATTGGATTCATGA
TGAAACCAAAAAAATTTTAAAATAACAAATTTAACAATTACGGTGCGGATTTCTTATGTGAACATTTATC
AACTAGGATTCATAATCTTTAGGCTTATTCTGGAAAAAGTTAACAAGTGTTGTAACTATTTAAAATTAAG
TCCGTATAAATGAGCAAATTGTTGAAATCGATCAAATTGAGCTTAAAAGATTTATTTGACTACTTAAATT
TGAATCTGCTTACTAACTTTTTCATTGTTCCGGAACTTTTGATGCTGAAATGTGAAACTATTTAGTACAT
AGGTGTTAATAGCGTTTCGGCCAATTAAATTTAGTATGTGAGTACGCATGCCAACCTTTGTATATAGATG
TTGCTTCTCGATATATTTAGATTAAGTTTTCTAAGTGCATTTGTTTCGAGCAGCAGTTCGATCATTTAGT
CTTTTTTCCTTTATATCAGTATAAACACTATAGTAAAGGTACGGTCCCTAATTTTTCAGTGGACCCAATG
TCCTAGTTTTAGCTGGGCGCGCCATGGGCAGCCGCCTGGATAAGTCCAAAGTCATCAACTCCGCGTTGGA
GCTGTTGAACGAAGTTGGCATTGAGGGACTGACGACCCGCAAGTTGGCGCAGAAGCTGGGCGTGGAGCAG
CCCACCCTCTACTGGCACGTGAAGAATAAGCGGGCGCTGCTGGATGCCCTGGCCATCGAGATGCTCGACC
GCCACCACACGCATTTTTGCCCGTTGGAAGGCGAGTCCTGGCAGGACTTCCTCCGCAATAACGCCAAGTC
GTTCCGCTGCGCTCTGCTGTCCCACCGAGACGGTGCCAAAGTCCATCTCGGCACGCGCCCGACCGAAAAG
CAATACGAGACACTGGAGAACCAGCTCGCGTTCCTGTGCCAGCAAGGCTTCAGCCTGGAAAATGCTCTCT
ACGCTCTGAGCGCCGTCGGTCACTTTACCCTGGGCTGCGTGCTGGAGGACCAAGAGCATCAAGTCGCAAA
AGAGGAGCGCGAGACCCCAACAACCGATTCGATGCCCCCACTGCTGCGTCAGGCAATCGAGCTGTTCGAT
CATCAAGGAGCCGAGCCGGCATTCCTGTTCGGCTTGGAGCTGATTATCTGCGGATTGGAAAAGCAACTGA
AATGCGAGTCGGGCTCGGGCCCCGCGTACAGCCGCGCGCGTACGAAAAACAATTACGGGTCTACCATCGA
GGGCCTGCTCGATCTCCCGGACGACGACGCCCCCGAAGAGGCGGGGCTGGCGGCTCCGCGCCTGTCCTTT
CTCCCCGCGGGACACACGCGCAGACTGTCGACGGCCCCCCCGACCGATGTCAGCCTGGGGGACGAGCTCC
ACTTAGACGGCGAGGACGTGGCGATGGCGCATGCCGACGCGCTAGACGATTTCGATCTGGACATGTTGGG
GGACGGGGATTCCCCGGGTCCGGGATTTACCCCCCACGACTCCGCCCCCTACGGCGCTCTGGATATGGCC
GACTTCGAGTTTGAGCAGATGTTTACCGATGCCCTTGGAATTGACGAGTACGGTGGGGATCTTTGTGAAG
GAACCTTACTTCTGTGGTGTGACATAATTGGACAAACTACCTACAGAGATTTAAAGCTCTAAGGTAAATA
TAAAATTTTTAAGTGTATAATGTGTTAAACTACTGATTCTAATTGTTTGTGTATTTTAGATTCCAACCTA
TGGAACTGATGAATGGGAGCAGTGGTGGAATGCCTTTAATGAGGAAAACCTGTTTTGCTCAGAAGAAATG
CCATCTAGTGATGATGAGGCTACTGCTGACTCTCAACATTCTACTCCTCCAAAAAAGAAGAGAAAGGTAG
AAGACCCCAAGGACTTTCCTTCAGAATTGCTAAGTTTTTTGAGTCATGCTGTGTTTAGTAATAGAACTCT
TGCTTGCTTTGCTATTTACACCACAAAGGAAAAAGCTGCACTGCTATACAAGAAAATTATGGAAAAATAT
TTGATGTATAGTGCCTTGACTAGAGATCATAATCAGCCATACCACATTTGTAGAGGTTTTACTTGCTTTA
AAAAACCTCCCACACCTCCCCCTGAACCTGAAACATAAAATGAATGGAATTGTTGTTGTTAACTTGTTTA
TTGCAGCTTATAATGGTTACAAATAAAGCAATAGCATCACAAATTTCACAAATAAAGCATTTTTTTCACT
GCATTCTAGTTGTGGTTTGTCCAAACTCATCAATGTATCTTATCATGTCTGGTTCCATTAATTAAGAATT
CGGCCGCAACGGTACCTCTAGAGATCCACTAGTGTCGACGATGTAGGTCACGGTCTCGAAGCCGCGGTGC
GGGTGCCAGGGCGTGCCCTTGGGCTCCCCGGGCGCGTACTCCACCTCACCCATCTGGTCCATCATGATGA
ACGGGTCGAGGTGGCGGTAGTTGATCCCGGCGAACGCGCGGCGCACCGGGAAGCCCTCGCCCTCGAAACC
GCTGGGCGCGGTGGTCACGGTGAGCACGGGACGTGCGACGGCGTCGGCGGGTGCGGATACGCGGGGCAGC
GTCAGCGGGTTCTCGACGGTCACGGCGGGCATGTCGACACTAGTTCTAGCCAGCTTTTGTTCCCTTTAGT
GAGGGTTAATTTCGAGCTTGGCGTAATCATGGTCATAGCTGTTTCCTGTGTGAAATTGTTATCCGCTCAC
AATTCCACACAACATACGAGCCGGAAGCATAAAGTGTAAAGCCTGGGGTGCCTAATGAGTGAGCTAACTC
ACATTAATTGCGTTGCGCTCACTGCCCGCTTTCCAGTCGGGAAACCTGTCGTGCCAGCTGCATTAATGAA
TCGGCCAACGCGCGGGGAGAGGCGGTTTGCGTATTGGGCGCTCTTCCGCTTCCTCGCTCACTGACTCGCT
GCGCTCGGTCGTTCGGCTGCGGCGAGCGGTATCAGCTCACTCAAAGGCGGTAATACGGTTATCCACAGAA
TCAGGGGATAACGCAGGAAAGAACATGTGAGCAAAAGGCCAGCAAAAGGCCAGGAACCGTAAAAAGGCCG
CGTTGCTGGCGTTTTTCCATAGGCTCCGCCCCCCTGACGAGCATCACAAAAATCGACGCTCAAGTCAGAG
GTGGCGAAACCCGACAGGACTATAAAGATACCAGGCGTTTCCCCCTGGAAGCTCCCTCGTGCGCTCTCCT
GTTCCGACCCTGCCGCTTACCGGATACCTGTCCGCCTTTCTCCCTTCGGGAAGCGTGGCGCTTTCTCATA
GCTCACGCTGTAGGTATCTCAGTTCGGTGTAGGTCGTTCGCTCCAAGCTGGGCTGTGTGCACGAACCCCC
CGTTCAGCCCGACCGCTGCGCCTTATCCGGTAACTATCGTCTTGAGTCCAACCCGGTAAGACACGACTTA
TCGCCACTGGCAGCAGCCACTGGTAACAGGATTAGCAGAGCGAGGTATGTAGGCGGTGCTACAGAGTTCT
TGAAGTGGTGGCCTAACTACGGCTACACTAGAAGAACAGTATTTGGTATCTGCGCTCTGCTGAAGCCAGT
TACCTTCGGAAAAAGAGTTGGTAGCTCTTGATCCGGCAAACAAACCACCGCTGGTAGCGGTGGTTTTTTT
GTTTGCAAGCAGCAGATTACGCGCAGAAAAAAAGGATCTCAAGAAGATCCTTTGATCTTTTCTACGGGGT
CTGACGCTCAGTGGAACGAAAACTCACGTTAAGGGATTTTGGTCATGAGATTATCAAAAAGGATCTTCAC
CTAGATCCTTTTAAATTAAAAATGAAGTTTTAAATCAATCTAAAGTATATATGAGTAAACTTGGTCTGAC
AGTTACCAATGCTTAATCAGTGAGGCACCTATCTCAGCGATCTGTCTATTTCGTTCATCCATAGTTGCCT
GACTCCCCGTCGTGTAGATAACTACGATACGGGAGGGCTTACCATCTGGCCCCAGTGCTGCAATGATACC
GCGAGACCCACGCTCACCGGCTCCAGATTTATCAGCAATAAACCAGCCAGCCGGAAGGGCCGAGCGCAGA
AGTGGTCCTGCAACTTTATCCGCCTCCATCCAGTCTATTAATTGTTGCCGGGAAGCTAGAGTAAGTAGTT
CGCCAGTTAATAGTTTGCGCAACGTTGTTGCCATTGCTACAGGCATCGTGGTGTCACGCTCGTCGTTTGG
TATGGCTTCATTCAGCTCCGGTTCCCAACGATCAAGGCGAGTTACATGATCCCCCATGTTGTGCAAAAAA
GCGGTTAGCTCCTTCGGTCCTCCGATCGTTGTCAGAAGTAAGTTGGCCGCAGTGTTATCACTCATGGTTA
TGGCAGCACTGCATAATTCTCTTACTGTCATGCCATCCGTAAGATGCTTTTCTGTGACTGGTGAGTACTC
AACCAAGTCATTCTGAGAATAGTGTATGCGGCGACCGAGTTGCTCTTGCCCGGCGTCAATACGGGATAAT
ACCGCGCCACATAGCAGAACTTTAAAAGTGCTCATCATTGGAAAACGTTCTTCGGGGCGAAAACTCTCAA
GGATCTTACCGCTGTTGAGATCCAGTTCGATGTAACCCACTCGTGCACCCAACTGATCTTCAGCATCTTT
TACTTTCACCAGCGTTTCTGGGTGAGCAAAAACAGGAAGGCAAAATGCCGCAAAAAAGGGAATAAGGGCG
ACACGGAAATGTTGAATACTCATACTCTTCCTTTTTCAATATTATTGAAGCATTTATCAGGGTTATTGTC
TCATGAGCGGATACATATTTGAATGTATTTAGAAAAATAAACAAATAGGGGTTCCGCGCACATTTCCCCG
AAAAGTGCCACCT
