>Addgene plasmid #160235 | 1025 | depositor partial sequence | sequence record 310294 | TetR
ATGGGCAGCCGCCTGGATAAGTCCAAAGTCATCAACTCCGCGTTGGAGCTGTTGAACGAAGTTGGCATTG
AGGGACTGACGACCCGCAAGTTGGCGCAGAAGCTGGGCGTGGAGCAGCCCACCCTCTACTGGCACGTGAA
GAATAAGCGGGCGCTGCTGGATGCCCTGGCCATCGAGATGCTCGACCGCCACCACACGCATTTTTGCCCG
TTGGAAGGCGAGTCCTGGCAGGACTTCCTCCGCAATAACGCCAAGTCGTTCCGCTGCGCTCTGCTGTCCC
ACCGAGACGGTGCCAAAGTCCATCTCGGCACGCGCCCGACCGAAAAGCAATACGAGACACTGGAGAACCA
GCTCGCGTTCCTGTGCCAGCAAGGCTTCAGCCTGGAAAATGCTCTCTACGCTCTGAGCGCCGTCGGTCAC
TTTACCCTGGGCTGCGTGCTGGAGGACCAAGAGCATCAAGTCGCAAAAGAGGAGCGCGAGACCCCAACAA
CCGATTCGATGCCCCCACTGCTGCGTCAGGCAATCGAGCTGTTCGATCATCAAGGAGCCGAGCCGGCATT
CCTGTTCGGCTTGGAGCTGATTATCTGCGGATTGGAAAAGCAACTGAAATGCGAGTCGGGCTCG
